>Addgene plasmid #11306 | pRL-TK CXCR4 2x | depositor full sequence | sequence record 6934 | Author sequence
AGATCTAAATGAGTCTTCGGACCTCGCGGGGGCCGCTTAAGCGGTGGTTAGGGTTTGTCTGACGCGGGGG
GAGGGGGAAGGAACGAAACACTCTCATTCGGAGGCGGCTCGGGGTTTGGTCTTGGTGGCCACGGGCACGC
AGAAGAGCGCCGCGATCCTCTTAAGCACCCCCCCGCCCTCCGTGGAGGCGGGGGTTTGGTCGGCGGGTGG
TAACTGGCGGGCCGCTGACTCGGGCGGGTCGCGCGCCCCAGAGTGTGACCTTTTCGGTCTGCTCGCAGAC
CCCCGGGCGGCGCCGCCGCGGCGGCGACGGGCTCGCTGGGTCCTAGGCTCCATGGGGACCGTATACGTGG
ACAGGCTCTGGAGCATCCGCACGACTGCGGTGATATTACCGGAGACCTTCTGCGGGACGAGCCGGGTCAC
GCGGCTGACGCGGAGCGTCCGTTGGGCGACAAACACCAGGACGGGGCACAGGTACACTATCTTGTCACCC
GGAGGCGCGAGGGACTGCAGGAGCTTCAGGGAGTGGCGCAGCTGCTTCATCCCCGTGGCCCGTTGCTCGC
GTTTGCTGGCGGTGTCCCCGGAAGAAATATATTTGCATGTCTTTAGTTCTATGATGACACAAACCCCGCC
CAGCGTCTTGTCATTGGCGAATTCGAACACGCAGATGCAGTCGGGGCGGCGCGGTCCCAGGTCCACTTCG
CATATTAAGGTGACGCGTGTGGCCTCGAACACCGAGCGACCCTGCAGCGACCCGCTTAAAAGCTTGATTC
TTCTGACACAACAGTCTCGAACTTAAGCTGCAGAAGTTGGTCGTGAGGCACTGGGCAGGTAAGTATCAAG
GTTACAAGACAGGTTTAAGGAGACCAATAGAAACTGGGCTTGTCGAGACAGAGAAGACTCTTGCGTTTCT
GATAGGCACCTATTGGTCTTACTGACATCCACTTTGCCTTTCTCTCCACAGGTGTCCACTCCCAGTTCAA
TTACAGCTCTTAAGGCTAGAGTACTTAATACGACTCACTATAGGCTAGCCACCATGACTTCGAAAGTTTA
TGATCCAGAACAAAGGAAACGGATGATAACTGGTCCGCAGTGGTGGGCCAGATGTAAACAAATGAATGTT
CTTGATTCATTTATTAATTATTATGATTCAGAAAAACATGCAGAAAATGCTGTTATTTTTTTACATGGTA
ACGCGGCCTCTTCTTATTTATGGCGACATGTTGTGCCACATATTGAGCCAGTAGCGCGGTGTATTATACC
AGACCTTATTGGTATGGGCAAATCAGGCAAATCTGGTAATGGTTCTTATAGGTTACTTGATCATTACAAA
TATCTTACTGCATGGTTTGAACTTCTTAATTTACCAAAGAAGATCATTTTTGTCGGCCATGATTGGGGTG
CTTGTTTGGCATTTCATTATAGCTATGAGCATCAAGATAAGATCAAAGCAATAGTTCACGCTGAAAGTGT
AGTAGATGTGATTGAATCATGGGATGAATGGCCTGATATTGAAGAAGATATTGCGTTGATCAAATCTGAA
GAAGGAGAAAAAATGGTTTTGGAGAATAACTTCTTCGTGGAAACCATGTTGCCATCAAAAATCATGAGAA
AGTTAGAACCAGAAGAATTTGCAGCATATCTTGAACCATTCAAAGAGAAAGGTGAAGTTCGTCGTCCAAC
ATTATCATGGCCTCGTGAAATCCCGTTAGTAAAAGGTGGTAAACCTGACGTTGTACAAATTGTTAGGAAT
TATAATGCTTATCTACGTGCAAGTGATGATTTACCAAAAATGTTTATTGAATCGGACCCAGGATTCTTTT
CCAATGCTATTGTTGAAGGTGCCAAGAAGTTTCCTAATACTGAATTTGTCAAAGTAAAAGGTCTTCATTT
TTCGCAAGAAGATGCACCTGATGAAATGGGAAAATATATCAAATCGTTCGTTGAGCGAGTTCTCAAAAAT
GAACAATAATTCTAGACTCGAGCCGGAAGTTTTCACAAAGCTAACACCGGAAGTTTTCACAAAGCTAACA
CCGGATCGCGGGCCCTAGAGCGGCCGCTTCGAGCAGACATGATAAGATACATTGATGAGTTTGGACAAAC
CACAACTAGAATGCAGTGAAAAAAATGCTTTATTTGTGAAATTTGTGATGCTATTGCTTTATTTGTAACC
ATTATAAGCTGCAATAAACAAGTTAACAACAACAATTGCATTCATTTTATGTTTCAGGTTCAGGGGGAGG
TGTGGGAGGTTTTTTAAAGCAAGTAAAACCTCTACAAATGTGGTAAAATCGATAAGGATCCAGGTGGCAC
TTTTCGGGGAAATGTGCGCGGAACCCCTATTTGTTTATTTTTCTAAATACATTCAAATATGTATCCGCTC
ATGAGACAATAACCCTGATAAATGCTTCAATAATATTGAAAAAGGAAGAGTATGAGTATTCAACATTTCC
GTGTCGCCCTTATTCCCTTTTTTGCGGCATTTTGCCTTCCTGTTTTTGCTCACCCAGAAACGCTGGTGAA
AGTAAAAGATGCTGAAGATCAGTTGGGTGCACGAGTGGGTTACATCGAACTGGATCTCAACAGCGGTAAG
ATCCTTGAGAGTTTTCGCCCCGAAGAACGTTTTCCAATGATGAGCACTTTTAAAGTTCTGCTATGTGGCG
CGGTATTATCCCGTATTGACGCCGGGCAAGAGCAACTCGGTCGCCGCATACACTATTCTCAGAATGACTT
GGTTGAGTACTCACCAGTCACAGAAAAGCATCTTACGGATGGCATGACAGTAAGAGAATTATGCAGTGCT
GCCATAACCATGAGTGATAACACTGCGGCCAACTTACTTCTGACAACGATCGGAGGACCGAAGGAGCTAA
CCGCTTTTTTGCACAACATGGGGGATCATGTAACTCGCCTTGATCGTTGGGAACCGGAGCTGAATGAAGC
CATACCAAACGACGAGCGTGACACCACGATGCCTGTAGCAATGGCAACAACGTTGCGCAAACTATTAACT
GGCGAACTACTTACTCTAGCTTCCCGGCAACAATTAATAGACTGGATGGAGGCGGATAAAGTTGCAGGAC
CACTTCTGCGCTCGGCCCTTCCGGCTGGCTGGTTTATTGCTGATAAATCTGGAGCCGGTGAGCGTGGGTC
TCGCGGTATCATTGCAGCACTGGGGCCAGATGGTAAGCCCTCCCGTATCGTAGTTATCTACACGACGGGG
AGTCAGGCAACTATGGATGAACGAAATAGACAGATCGCTGAGATAGGTGCCTCACTGATTAAGCATTGGT
AACTGTCAGACCAAGTTTACTCATATATACTTTAGATTGATTTAAAACTTCATTTTTAATTTAAAAGGAT
CTAGGTGAAGATCCTTTTTGATAATCTCATGACCAAAATCCCTTAACGTGAGTTTTCGTTCCACTGAGCG
TCAGACCCCGTAGAAAAGATCAAAGGATCTTCTTGAGATCCTTTTTTTCTGCGCGTAATCTGCTGCTTGC
AAACAAAAAAACCACCGCTACCAGCGGTGGTTTGTTTGCCGGATCAAGAGCTACCAACTCTTTTTCCGAA
GGTAACTGGCTTCAGCAGAGCGCAGATACCAAATACTGTTCTTCTAGTGTAGCCGTAGTTAGGCCACCAC
TTCAAGAACTCTGTAGCACCGCCTACATACCTCGCTCTGCTAATCCTGTTACCAGTGGCTGCTGCCAGTG
GCGATAAGTCGTGTCTTACCGGGTTGGACTCAAGACGATAGTTACCGGATAAGGCGCAGCGGTCGGGCTG
AACGGGGGGTTCGTGCACACAGCCCAGCTTGGAGCGAACGACCTACACCGAACTGAGATACCTACAGCGT
GAGCTATGAGAAAGCGCCACGCTTCCCGAAGGGAGAAAGGCGGACAGGTATCCGGTAAGCGGCAGGGTCG
GAACAGGAGAGCGCACGAGGGAGCTTCCAGGGGGAAACGCCTGGTATCTTTATAGTCCTGTCGGGTTTCG
CCACCTCTGACTTGAGCGTCGATTTTTGTGATGCTCGTCAGGGGGGCGGAGCCTATGGAAAAACGCCAGC
AACGCGGCCTTTTTACGGTTCCTGGCCTTTTGCTGGCCTTTTGCTCACATGGCTCGAC
Features (pLannotate 1.2.2; 9 found; start..end, strand, type, name):
      8..759     +  promoter       HSV TK promoter: herpes simplex virus thymidine kinase promoter
    829..961     +  intron         chimeric intron: chimera between introns from human β-globin and immunoglobulin heavy chain genes
   1006..1024    +  promoter       T7 promoter: promoter for bacteriophage T7 RNA polymerase
   1034..1969    +  CDS            Rluc: luciferase from the anthozoan coelenterate Renilla reniformis (sea pansy)
   2073..2194    -  polyA_signal   SV40 poly(A) signal: SV40 polyadenylation signal
   2217..2285    -  CDS            large T antigen (fragment): large T antigen from SV40 (simian virus 40)
   2327..2431    +  promoter       AmpR promoter: bla
   2432..3292    +  CDS            AmpR: β-lactamase; bla; confers resistance to ampicillin, carbenicillin, and related antibiotics
   3463..4051    +  rep_origin     ori: high-copy-number ColE1/pMB1/pBR322/pUC origin of replication
