[The description below was written by a language model from this plasmid's Addgene catalogue record and pLannotate feature annotations shown in this document.]
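Description:
pRL-TK CXCR4 2x is a mammalian luciferase reporter plasmid built on the pRL-TK backbone, carrying two bulged binding sites for the antisense strand of a CXCR4 siRNA in the 3′ UTR of Renilla luciferase. It is maintained in E. coli as a high-copy plasmid through a ColE1/pUC-type origin and is selected with ampicillin via the β-lactamase gene and its own promoter. The depositor's full sequence is 4,118 nt, consistent with the small 69 bp insert added to a backbone of about 4 kb.

The expression unit is driven by the herpes simplex virus thymidine kinase promoter, a relatively weak constitutive promoter. It is followed by a chimeric β-globin/immunoglobulin intron that promotes splicing and efficient expression, then a T7 promoter that permits in vitro transcription, and then the Renilla luciferase coding sequence. Transcripts terminate at an SV40 polyadenylation signal; the short large T antigen fragment annotated nearby is simply part of that SV40-derived segment. According to the depositor, the region just after the stop codon was first modified with a linker so that it retains the XbaI site and gains an ApaI site, allowing directional cloning of UTR inserts. The two target sites sit between these sites, in the unannotated gap between the luciferase ORF and the poly(A) signal.

Because the sites are bulged rather than perfectly complementary, pairing with the siRNA mimics an animal microRNA–target interaction. The construct is used to measure siRNA-mediated repression of luciferase output as a function of site number and complementarity. The catalogue lists Renilla luciferase as an N-terminal fusion, but the sites lie downstream of the stop codon and are not translated.
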