Addgene plasmid #11306: pRL-TK CXCR4 2x
Depositing lab: Phil Sharp. Depositing organization: Massachusetts Institute of Technology. Publication: siRNAs can function as miRNAs. Doench JG, Petersen CP, Sharp PA. Genes Dev. 2003 Feb 15. 17(4):438-42. 10.1101/gad.1064703 PubMed 12600936.
Backbone
  Vector backbone: pRL-TK
  Backbone manufacturer: Promega
  Backbone size w/o insert (bp): 4045
  Vector type: Luciferase
Growth in bacteria
  Bacterial resistance: Ampicillin, 100 μg/mL
  Growth temperature: 37°C
  Growth strain: DH5alpha
  Copy number: High Copy
Gene/Insert
  Gene/Insert name: 2 bulged bind sites for CXCR4 siRNA antisense
  Insert size (bp): 69
  Tag / fusion protein: Rr-luc (N terminal on backbone)
  Cloning method: Restriction Enzyme; 5′ cloning site XbaI (not destroyed); 3′ cloning site ApaI (not destroyed)
  Sequencing primers: 5′ See map; 3′ EBV-rev
Terms and licenses: Academic/Nonprofit Terms; Industry Terms: Not Available to Industry
Depositor comments: The end of the ORF and the beginning of the 3' UTR is (with the TAA stop codon, followed by T, then the XbaI site TCTAGA): AAATGAACAA TAA T TCTAGA GCGGCCGCT. We digested the plasmids with XbaI, and ligated in the following: ctaga ttccgagatatcggtaat gggcc. This produced a modified vector, still containing an XbaI site, but now also containing an ApaI site (GGGCCC), to allow for directional cloning of 3' UTR inserts. The final vector contains, starting with the stop codon TAA: TAA T Tctaga ttccgagatatcggtaat gggccC TAGA. All UTR inserts were then constructed in the following format: TCTAGA CTCGAGCCGG[binding site]ATCGC GGGCCC. A single perfect site sequence is AAGTTTTCACTCCAGCTAACACCGG. CXCR4 siRNA used is GUUUUCACUCCAGCUAACACATTCAAAAGUGAGGUCGAUUGU.
How to cite: pRL-TK CXCR4 2x was a gift from Phil Sharp (Addgene plasmid # 11306 ; http://n2t.net/addgene:11306 ; RRID:Addgene_11306)
