>Addgene plasmid #11306 | pRL-TK CXCR4 2x | addgene partial sequence | sequence record 18187 | 11306 with EBV-rev
GTCTGCTCGAGCGGCCGCTCTAGGGCCCGCGATCCGGTGTTAGCTTTGTGAAAACTTCCGGTGTTAACTT
TGTGAAAACTTCCGGCTCGAGTCTAGAATTATTGTTCATTTTTGAGAACTCGCTCAACGAACGATTTGAT
ATATTTTCCCATTTCATCAGGTGCATCTTCTTGCGAAAAATGAAGACCTTTTACTTTGACAAATTCAGTA
TTAGGAAACTTCTTGGCACCTTCAACAATAGCATTGGAAAAGAATCCTGGGTCCGATTCAATAAACATTT
TTGGTAAATCATCACTTGCACGTAGATAAGCATTATAATTCCTAACAATTTGTACAACGTCAGGTTTACC
ACCTTTTACTAACGGGATTTCACGAGGCCATGATAATGTTGGACGACGAACTTCACCTTTCTCTTTGAAT
GGTTCAAGATATGCTGCAAATTCTTCTGGTTCTAACTTTCTCATGATTTTTGATGGCAACATGGTTTCCA
CGAAGAAGTTATTCTCCAAAACCATTTTTTCTCCTTCTTCAGATTTGATCAACGCAATATCTTCTTCAAT
ATCAGGCCATTCATCCCATGATTCAATCACATCTACTACACTTTCAGCGTGAACTATTGCTTTGATCTTA
TCTTGATGCTCATAGCTATAATGAAATGCCAAACAAGCACCCCAATCATGGCCGACAAAATTNTNTTTTT
TNNNN
